Addgene plasmid #84150: pFGC5941-PacI-ath-STTM783
Purpose: target miRNA783 for destruction in Arabidopsis thaliana
Depositing lab: Guiliang Tang. Depositing organization: Michigan Technological University. Publication: Construction of short tandem target mimic (STTM) to block the functions of plant and animal microRNAs. Tang G, Yan J, Gu Y, Qiao M, Fan R, Mao Y, Tang X. Methods. 2012 Oct;58(2):118-25. doi: 10.1016/j.ymeth.2012.10.006. Epub 2012 Oct 23. PubMed 23098881.
Backbone
  Vector backbone: pFGC5941-PacI
  Backbone manufacturer: Guiliang Tang (Addgene plasmid # 44182)
  Backbone size w/o insert (bp): 8608
  Vector type: Plant Expression
  Selectable markers: Basta
Growth in bacteria
  Bacterial resistance: Chloramphenicol and Kanamycin, 25 & 50 μg/mL
  Growth temperature: 37°C
  Growth strain: DH5alpha
  Copy number: High Copy
Gene/Insert
  Gene/Insert name: STTM783
  Species: A. thaliana (mustard weed)
  Insert size (bp): 2846
  Promoter: 2x35S
  Cloning method: Restriction Enzyme; 5′ cloning site PacI (not destroyed); 3′ cloning site PacI (not destroyed)
  Sequencing primers: 5′ CACTATCCTTCGCAAGACCCTTCC; 3′ CAACACATGAGCGAAACCCTATAA
Terms and licenses: Academic/Nonprofit Terms; Industry Terms: Not Available to Industry
Depositor comments: The insert within this plasmid contains a 2x35S promoter, STTM, T35S and CmR.
How to cite: pFGC5941-PacI-ath-STTM783 was a gift from Guiliang Tang (Addgene plasmid # 84150 ; http://n2t.net/addgene:84150 ; RRID:Addgene_84150)
