[The description below was written by a language model from this plasmid's Addgene catalogue record and pLannotate feature annotations shown in this document.]
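Description:
pFGC5941-PacI-ath-STTM783 is a plant expression binary vector built on the pFGC5941-PacI backbone and designed to knock down miR783 function in Arabidopsis thaliana. The annotated sequence shows the typical architecture of an Agrobacterium T-DNA binary plasmid. Nopaline-type left and right border repeats delimit the transferred region. Outside the borders, the backbone carries a ColE1/pBR322-type origin with a bom site for propagation in E. coli, and the pVS1 oriV, RepA and StaA functions for replication and stable maintenance in Agrobacterium. It also carries an aphA-3 kanamycin resistance gene for bacterial selection. Within the T-DNA, a bar (phosphinothricin acetyltransferase) gene flanked by the mannopine synthase promoter and terminator provides Basta/glufosinate selection of transformed plants.

The payload is a roughly 2.8 kb cassette inserted at PacI sites that remain intact on both sides. According to the depositor, it contains a 2x35S promoter, the short tandem target mimic (STTM), a 35S terminator and a chloramphenicol resistance gene. The feature table matches this, with a partial and a full CaMV 35S promoter annotation adjacent across the circular origin, followed by a CaMV poly(A) signal. The STTM itself is not annotated but presumably lies in the short gap between them. The downstream CmR gene, with small origin fragments and T7/SP6 promoters carried over from an intermediate cloning vector, allows dual chloramphenicol-plus-kanamycin selection for recombinants carrying the insert. An OCS terminator and lacZα/MCS remnants from the parent vector also persist.

An STTM transcript carries two miRNA binding sites joined by a spacer. It sequesters the target miRNA and triggers its degradation, which permits loss-of-function studies of miR783.
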