Features (pLannotate 1.2.2; 27 found; start..end, strand, type, name):
      1..346     +  promoter       CaMV 35S promoter: strong constitutive promoter from cauliflower mosaic virus
    298..344     +  promoter       minimal CaMV 35S promoter: minimal 35S promoter from cauliflower mosaic virus
    507..683     +  polyA_signal   CaMV poly(A) signal: cauliflower mosaic virus polyadenylation signal
   1245..1263    -  promoter       SP6 promoter: promoter for bacteriophage SP6 RNA polymerase
   1328..1987    -  CDS            CmR: chloramphenicol acetyltransferase; cat; confers resistance to chloramphenicol
   1988..2024    -  promoter       cat promoter (fragment): promoter of the E. coli cat gene encoding chloramphenicol acetyltransferase
   2024..2052    -  promoter       tet promoter: E. coli promoter for tetracycline efflux protein gene
   2114..2282    -  rep_origin     ori (fragment): high-copy-number ColE1/pMB1/pBR322/pUC origin of replication
   2327..2707    +  promoter       MAS promoter: mannopine synthase promoter (Velten et al., 1984)
   2713..3261    +  CDS            bar: PAT_STRHY - Experimental evidence at protein level: Swiss-Prot protein existence level 1. Inactivates phosphinothricin (PPT) by transfer of an acetyl group from acetyl CoA. Can also acetylate demethylphosphinothricin but not PTT or glutamate. This enzyme is an effector of phosphinothricin tripeptide (PTT or bialaphos) resistance. From Streptomyces hygroscopicus. Introduced by genetic manipulation and expressed in glufosinate-tolerant maize by Dekalb Genetics.
   3274..3526    +  terminator     MAS terminator: mannopine synthase terminator
   3612..3636    -  misc_feature   LB T-DNA repeat: left border repeat from nopaline C58 T-DNA
   4061..4855    +  CDS            KanR: aminoglycoside phosphotransferase; aphA-3; confers resistance to kanamycin
   4942..5530    +  rep_origin     ori: high-copy-number ColE1/pMB1/pBR322/pUC origin of replication
   5716..5856    -  misc_feature   bom: basis of mobility region from pBR322
   5958..5997    -  CDS            rop (fragment): Rop protein, which maintains plasmids at low copy number; rop
   6200..6394    -  rep_origin     pVS1 oriV: origin of replication for the Pseudomonas plasmid pVS1 (Heeb et al., 2000)
   6460..7533    -  CDS            pVS1 RepA: replication protein from the Pseudomonas plasmid pVS1 (Heeb et al., 2000)
   7962..8591    -  CDS            pVS1 StaA: stability protein from the Pseudomonas plasmid pVS1 (Heeb et al., 2000)
   9151..9552    -  CDS            Y4CG_SINFN (fragment): Protein inferred from homology: Swiss-Prot protein existence level 3. From Sinorhizobium fredii (strain NBRC 101917 / NGR234).
   9892..9916    -  misc_feature   RB T-DNA repeat: right border repeat from nopaline C58 T-DNA
   9982..10136   -  CDS            lacZα (fragment): LacZα fragment of β-galactosidase; lacZ fragment
  10139..10159   -  misc_feature   MCS (fragment): pUC18/19 multiple cloning site
  10160..10867   -  terminator     OCS terminator: octopine synthase terminator
  10900..10941   -  rep_origin     ori (fragment): high-copy-number ColE1/pMB1/pBR322/pUC origin of replication
  11046..11064   +  promoter       T7 promoter: promoter for bacteriophage T7 RNA polymerase
  11133..11421   +  promoter       CaMV 35S promoter (fragment): strong constitutive promoter from cauliflower mosaic virus
>Addgene plasmid #84150 | pFGC5941-PacI-ath-STTM783 | addgene full sequence | sequence record 167574 | Addgene NGS Result
TGAGACTTTTCAACAAAGGGTAATTTCGGGAAACCTCCTCGGATTCCATTGCCCAGCTATCTGTCACCTC
ATCGAAAGGACAGTAGAAAAGGAAGGTGGCTCCTACAAATGCCATCATTGCGATAAAGGAAAGGCTATCA
TTCAAGATGCCTCTGCCGACAGTGGTCCCAAAGATGGACCCCCACCCACGAGGAGCATCGTGGAAAAAGA
AGACGTTCCAACCACGTCTTCAAAGCAAGTGGATTGATGTGACATCTCCACTGACATAAGGGATGACGCA
CAACCCCACTATCCTTCGCAAGACCCTTCCTCTATATAAGGAAGTTCATTTCATTTGGAGAGGACAGCCC
AAGCTTGAACATGAACGCTAAGCAAAGCTTGTTGTTGTTGTTATGGTCTAATTTAAATATGGTCTAAAGA
AGAAGAATGAACATGAACGCTAAGCAAAGCTTGAATTCGGTACGCTGAAATCACCAGTCTCTCTCTACAA
ATCTATCTCTCTCTATTTTCTCCATAAATAATGTGTGAGTAGTTTCCCGATAAGGGAAATTAGGGTTCTT
ATAGGGTTTCGCTCATGTGTTGAGCATATAAGAAACCCTTAGTATGTATTTGTATTTGTAAAATACTTCT
ATCAATAAAATTTCTAATTCCTAAAACCAAAGTCCAGTACTAAAATCCAGATCTCCTAAAGTCCCTATAG
ATCTTTGTCGTGAATATAAACCAGACACGAGACGACTAGACCTGGAGCCCAGACGCCGTTCGAAGCTAGA
AGTACCGCTTAGGCAGGAGGCCGTTGGGGAAAAGATGCTAAGGCAGGGTTGGTTACGTTGACTCCCCCGT
AGGTTTGGTTTAAATATGATGAAGTGGGCGGAAGGAAGGAGGAAGACAAGGAAGGATAAGGTTGCAGGCC
CTGTGCAAGGTAAGAAGATGGAAATTTGATAGAGGTACGCTACTATACTTATACTATACGCTAAGGGAAT
GATTGTATTTATACCCTATACCCCCTAATAACCCCTTATCAATTTAAGAAATAATCCGCATAAGCCCCCG
CTTAAAAATTGGTATCAGAGCCATGAATAGGTCTATGACCAAAACTCAAGAGGATAAAACCTCACCAAAA
TACGAAAGAGTCCTTAACCCTAAAGATAAAAGATCTTTCAAGATCAAAACTAGTTCCCTCACACCGGTGA
CGGGGATCGCATGCGACCTCTAGACCATCACATTGGAGCTTCAGCTGCTCGAGTTCTATAGTGTCACCTA
AATCGTATGTGTATGATACATAAGGTTATGTATTAATTGTAGCCGCGTTCTTACGTCGACGTACCAATTA
CGCCCCGCCCTGTCACTCATCGCAGTACTGTTGTAATTCATTAAGCATTCTGCCGACATGGAAGCCATCA
CAAACGGCATGATGAACCTGAATCGCCAGCGGCATCAGCACCTTGTCGCCTTGCGTATAATATTTGCCCA
TGGTGAAAACGGGGGCGAAGAAGTTGTCCATATTGGCCACGTTTAAATCAAAACTGGTGAAACTCACCCA
GGGATTGGCTGAGACGAAAAACATATTCTCAATAAACCCTTTAGGGAAATAGGCCAGGTTTTCACCGTAA
CACGCCACATCTTGCGAATATATGTGTAGAAACTGCCGGAAATCGTCGTGGTATTCACTCCAGAGCGATG
AAAACGTTTCAGTTTGCTCATGGAAAACGGTGTAGCAAGGGTGAACACTATCCCATATTACCAGCTCACC
GTCTTTCATTGCCATACGGAACTCCGGATGAGCATTCATCAGGCGGGCAAGAATGTGAATAAAGGCCGGA
TAAAACTTGTGCTTATTTTTCTTTACGGTCTTTAAAAAGGCCGTAATATCCAGCTGTACGGTCTGGTTAT
AGGTACATTGAGCAACTGACTGAAATGCCTCAAAATGTTCTTTACGATGCCATTGGGATATATCAACGGT
GGTATATCCAGTGATTTCTTTCTCCATTTTAGCTTCCTTAGCTCCTGAAAATCTCGATAACTCATTAAAG
CTTATCGATGATAAGCTGTCAAACATGAGAATTTAGCCCGCCTAATGAGCGGGCTTTTTGTTGTGATCCG
CGTTGCTGGCGTTTTTCCATAGGCTCCGCCCCCCTGACGAGCATCACAAAAATCGACGCTCAAGTCAGAG
GTGGCGAAACCCGACAGGACTATAAAGATACCAGGCGTTTCCCCCCTGGAAGCTCCCTCGTGCGCTCTCC
TGTTCCGACCCTGCCGCTTACCGGATACCTGTCCGCCTTTCTTAATTAACTCTCTAGACTCACCTAGGAT
CCATGAATTCTGAGATTTTTCAAATCAGTGCGCAAGACGTGACGTAAGTATCCGAGTCAGTTTTTATTTT
TCTACTAATTTGGTCGTTTATTTCGGCGTGTAGGACATGGCAACCGGGCCTGAATTTCGCGGGTATTCTG
TTTCTATTCCAACTTTTTCTTGATCCGCAGCCATTAACGACTTTTGAATAGATACGCTGACACGCCAAGC
CTCGCTAGTCAAAAGTGTACCAAACAACGCTTTACAGCAAGAACGGAATGCGCGTGACGCTCGCGGTGAC
GCCATTTCGCCTTTTCAGAAATGGATAAATAGCCTTGCTTCCTATTATATCTTCCCAAATTACCAATACA
TTACACTAGCATCTGAATTTCATAACCAATCTCGATACACCAAATCGAATCGATGAGCCCAGAACGACGC
CCGGCCGACATCCGCCGTGCCACCGAGGCGGACATGCCGGCGGTCTGCACCATCGTCAACCACTACATCG
AGACAAGCACGGTCAACTTCCGTACCGAGCCGCAGGAACCGCAGGAGTGGACGGACGACCTCGTCCGTCT
GCGGGAGCGCTATCCCTGGCTCGTCGCCGAGGTGGACGGCGAGGTCGCCGGCATCGCCTACGCGGGCCCC
TGGAAGGCACGCAACGCCTACGACTGGACGGCCGAGTCGACCGTGTACGTCTCCCCCCGCCACCAGCGGA
CGGGACTGGGCTCCACGCTCTACACCCACCTGCTGAAGTCCCTGGAGGCACAGGGCTTCAAGAGCGTGGT
CGCTGTCATCGGGCTGCCCAACGACCCGAGCGTGCGCATGCACGAGGCGCTCGGATATGCCCCCCGCGGC
ATGCTGCGGGCGGCCGGCTTCAAGCACGGGAACTGGCATGACGTGGGTTTCTGGCAGCTGGACTTCAGCC
TGCCGGTACCGCCCCGTCCGGTCCTGCCCGTCACCGAGATTTGACTGCAGAATCTTGGACTCCCATGTTG
GCAAAGGCAACCAAACAAACAATGAATGATCCGCTCCTGCATATGGGGCGGTTTGAGTATTTCAACTGCC
ATTTGGGCTGAATTGAAGACATGCTCCTGTCAGAAATTCCGTGATCTTACTCAATATTCAGTAATCTCGG
CCAATATCCTAAATGTGCGTGGCTTTATCTGTCTTTGTATTGTTTCATCAATTCATGTAACGTTTGCTTT
TCTTATGAATTTTCAAATAAATTATCAGATCCGAGCTCGAATTAATTCGGCGTTAATTCAGTACATTAAA
AACGTCCGCAATGTGTTATTAAGTTGTCTAAGCGTCAATTTGTTTACACCACAATATATCCTGCCACCAG
CCAGCCAACAGCTCCCCGACCGGCAGCTCGGCACAAAATCACCACTCGATACAGGCAGCCCATCAGTCCG
GGACGGCGTCAGCGGGAGAGCCGTTGTAAGGCGGCAGACTTTGCTCATGTTACCGATGCTATTCGGAAGA
ACGGCAACTAAGCTGCCGGGTTTGAAACACGGATGATCTCGCGGAGGGTAGCATGTTGATTGTAACGATG
ACAGAGCGTTGCTGCCTGTGATCACCGCGGTTTCAAAATCGGCTCCGTCGATACTATGTTATACGCCAAC
TTTGAAAACAACTTTGAAAAAGCTGTTTTCTGGTATTTAAGGTTTTAGAATGCAAGGAACAGTGAATTGG
AGTTCGTCTTGTTATAATTAGCTTCTTGGGGTATCTTTAAATACTGTAGAAAAGAGGAAGGAAATAATAA
ATGGCTAAAATGAGAATATCACCGGAATTGAAAAAACTGATCGAAAAATACCGCTGCGTAAAAGATACGG
AAGGAATGTCTCCTGCTAAGGTATATAAGCTGGTGGGAGAAAATGAAAACCTATATTTAAAAATGACGGA
CAGCCGGTATAAAGGGACCACCTATGATGTGGAACGGGAAAAGGACATGATGCTATGGCTGGAAGGAAAG
CTGCCTGTTCCAAAGGTCCTGCACTTTGAACGGCATGATGGCTGGAGCAATCTGCTCATGAGTGAGGCCG
ATGGCGTCCTTTGCTCGGAAGAGTATGAAGATGAACAAAGCCCTGAAAAGATTATCGAGCTGTATGCGGA
GTGCATCAGGCTCTTTCACTCCATCGACATATCGGATTGTCCCTATACGAATAGCTTAGACAGCCGCTTA
GCCGAATTGGATTACTTACTGAATAACGATCTGGCCGATGTGGATTGCGAAAACTGGGAAGAAGACACTC
CATTTAAAGATCCGCGCGAGCTGTATGATTTTTTAAAGACGGAAAAGCCCGAAGAGGAACTTGTCTTTTC
CCACGGCGACCTGGGAGACAGCAACATCTTTGTGAAAGATGGCAAAGTAAGTGGCTTTATTGATCTTGGG
AGAAGCGGCAGGGCGGACAAGTGGTATGACATTGCCTTCTGCGTCCGGTCGATCAGGGAGGATATCGGGG
AAGAACAGTATGTCGAGCTATTTTTTGACTTACTGGGGATCAAGCCTGATTGGGAGAAAATAAAATATTA
TATTTTACTGGATGAATTGTTTTAGTACCTAGAATGCATGACCAAAATCCCTTAACGTGAGTTTTCGTTC
CACTGAGCGTCAGACCCCGTAGAAAAGATCAAAGGATCTTCTTGAGATCCTTTTTTTCTGCGCGTAATCT
GCTGCTTGCAAACAAAAAAACCACCGCTACCAGCGGTGGTTTGTTTGCCGGATCAAGAGCTACCAACTCT
TTTTCCGAAGGTAACTGGCTTCAGCAGAGCGCAGATACCAAATACTGTCCTTCTAGTGTAGCCGTAGTTA
GGCCACCACTTCAAGAACTCTGTAGCACCGCCTACATACCTCGCTCTGCTAATCCTGTTACCAGTGGCTG
CTGCCAGTGGCGATAAGTCGTGTCTTACCGGGTTGGACTCAAGACGATAGTTACCGGATAAGGCGCAGCG
GTCGGGCTGAACGGGGGGTTCGTGCACACAGCCCAGCTTGGAGCGAACGACCTACACCGAACTGAGATAC
CTACAGCGTGAGCTATGAGAAAGCGCCACGCTTCCCGAAGGGAGAAAGGCGGACAGGTATCCGGTAAGCG
GCAGGGTCGGAACAGGAGAGCGCACGAGGGAGCTTCCAGGGGGAAACGCCTGGTATCTTTATAGTCCTGT
CGGGTTTCGCCACCTCTGACTTGAGCGTCGATTTTTGTGATGCTCGTCAGGGGGGCGGAGCCTATGGAAA
AACGCCAGCAACGCGGCCTTTTTACGGTTCCTGGCCTTTTGCTGGCCTTTTGCTCACATGTTCTTTCCTG
CGTTATCCCCTGATTCTGTGGATAACCGTATTACCGCCTTTGAGTGAGCTGATACCGCTCGCCGCAGCCG
AACGACCGAGCGCAGCGAGTCAGTGAGCGAGGAAGCGGAAGAGCGCCTGATGCGGTATTTTCTCCTTACG
CATCTGTGCGGTATTTCACACCGCATATGGTGCACTCTCAGTACAATCTGCTCTGATGCCGCATAGTTAA
GCCAGTATACACTCCGCTATCGCTACGTGACTGGGTCATGGCTGCGCCCCGACACCCGCCAACACCCGCT
GACGCGCCCTGACGGGCTTGTCTGCTCCCGGCATCCGCTTACAGACAAGCTGTGACCGTCTCCGGGAGCT
GCATGTGTCAGAGGTTTTCACCGTCATCACCGAAACGCGCGAGGCAGGGTGCCTTGATGTGGGCGCCGGC
GGTCGAGTGGCGACGGCGCGGCTTGTCCGCGCCCTGGTAGATTGCCTGGCCGTAGGCCAGCCATTTTTGA
GCGGCCAGCGGCCGCGATAGGCCGACGCGAAGCGGCGGGGCGTAGGGAGCGCAGCGACCGAAGGGTAGGC
GCTTTTTGCAGCTCTTCGGCTGTGCGCTGGCCAGACAGTTATGCACAGGCCAGGCGGGTTTTAAGAGTTT
TAATAAGTTTTAAAGAGTTTTAGGCGGAAAAATCGCCTTTTTTCTCTTTTATATCAGTCACTTACATGTG
TGACCGGTTCCCAATGTACGGCTTTGGGTTCCCAATGTACGGGTTCCGGTTCCCAATGTACGGCTTTGGG
TTCCCAATGTACGTGCTATCCACAGGAAAGAGACCTTTTCGACCTTTTTCCCCTGCTAGGGCAATTTGCC
CTAGCATCTGCTCCGTACATTAGGAACCGGCGGATGCTTCGCCCTCGATCAGGTTGCGGTAGCGCATGAC
TAGGATCGGGCCAGCCTGCCCCGCCTCCTCCTTCAAATCGTACTCCGGCAGGTCATTTGACCCGATCAGC
TTGCGCACGGTGAAACAGAACTTCTTGAACTCTCCGGCGCTGCCACTGCGTTCGTAGATCGTCTTGAACA
ACCATCTGGCTTCTGCCTTGCCTGCGGCGCGGCGTGCCAGGCGGTAGAGAAAACGGCCGATGCCGGGATC
GATCAAAAAGTAATCGGGGTGAACCGTCAGCACGTCCGGGTTCTTGCCTTCTGTGATCTCGCGGTACATC
CAATCAGCTAGCTCGATCTCGATGTACTCCGGCCGCCCGGTTTCGCTCTTTACGATCTTGTAGCGGCTAA
TCAAGGCTTCACCCTCGGATACCGTCACCAGGCGGCCGTTCTTGGCCTTCTTCGTACGCTGCATGGCAAC
GTGCGTGGTGTTTAACCGAATGCAGGTTTCTACCAGGTCGTCTTTCTGCTTTCCGCCATCGGCTCGCCGG
CAGAACTTGAGTACGTCCGCAACGTGTGGACGGAACACGCGGCCGGGCTTGTCTCCCTTCCCTTCCCGGT
ATCGGTTCATGGATTCGGTTAGATGGGAAACCGCCATCAGTACCAGGTCGTAATCCCACACACTGGCCAT
GCCGGCCGGCCCTGCGGAAACCTCTACGTGCCCGTCTGGAAGCTCGTAGCGGATCACCTCGCCAGCTCGT
CGGTCACGCTTCGACAGACGGAAAACGGCCACGTCCATGATGCTGCGACTATCGCGGGTGCCCACGTCAT
AGAGCATCGGAACGAAAAAATCTGGTTGCTCGTCGCCCTTGGGCGGCTTCCTAATCGACGGCGCACCGGC
TGCCGGCGGTTGCCGGGATTCTTTGCGGATTCGATCAGCGGCCGCTTGCCACGATTCACCGGGGCGTGCT
TCTGCCTCGATGCGTTGCCGCTGGGCGGCCTGCGCGGCCTTCAACTTCTCCACCAGGTCATCACCCAGCG
CCGCGCCGATTTGTACCGGGCCGGATGGTTTGCGACCGCTCACGCCGATTCCTCGGGCTTGGGGGTTCCA
GTGCCATTGCAGGGCCGGCAGGCAACCCAGCCGCTTACGCCTGGCCAACCGCCCGTTCCTCCACACATGG
GGCATTCCACGGCGTCGGTGCCTGGTTGTTCTTGATTTTCCATGCCGCCTCCTTTAGCCGCTAAAATTCA
TCTACTCATTTATTCATTTGCTCATTTACTCTGGTAGCTGCGCGATGTATTCAGATAGCAGCTCGGTAAT
GGTCTTGCCTTGGCGTACCGCGTACATCTTCAGCTTGGTGTGATCCTCCGCCGGCAACTGAAAGTTGACC
CGCTTCATGGCTGGCGTGTCTGCCAGGCTGGCCAACGTTGCAGCCTTGCTGCTGCGTGCGCTCGGACGGC
CGGCACTTAGCGTGTTTGTGCTTTTGCTCATTTTCTCTTTACCTCATTAACTCAAATGAGTTTTGATTTA
ATTTCAGCGGCCAGCGCCTGGACCTCGCGGGCAGCGTCGCCCTCGGGTTCTGATTCAAGAACGGTTGTGC
CGGCGGCGGCAGTGCCTGGGTAGCTCACGCGCTGCGTGATACGGGACTCAAGAATGGGCAGCTCGTACCC
GGCCAGCGCCTCGGCAACCTCACCGCCGATGCGCGTGCCTTTGATCGCCCGCGACACGACAAAGGCCGCT
TGTAGCCTTCCATCCGTGACCTCAATGCGCTGCTTAACCAGCTCCACCAGGTCGGCGGTGGCCCATATGT
CGTAAGGGCTTGGCTGCACCGGAATCAGCACGAAGTCGGCTGCCTTGATCGCGGACACAGCCAAGTCCGC
CGCCTGGGGCGCTCCGTCGATCACTACGAAGTCGCGCCGGCCGATGGCCTTCACGTCGCGGTCAATCGTC
GGGCGGTCGATGCCGACAACGGTTAGCGGTTGATCTTCCCGCACGGCCGCCCAATCGCGGGCACTGCCCT
GGGGATCGGAATCGACTAACAGAACATCGGCCCCGGCGAGTTGCAGGGCGCGGGCTAGATGGGTTGCGAT
GGTCGTCTTGCCTGACCCGCCTTTCTGGTTAAGTACAGCGATAACCTTCATGCGTTCCCCTTGCGTATTT
GTTTATTTACTCATCGCATCATATACGCAGCGACCGCATGACGCAAGCTGTTTTACTCAAATACACATCA
CCTTTTTAGACGGCGGCGCTCGGTTTCTTCAGCGGCCAAGCTGGCCGGCCAGGCCGCCAGCTTGGCATCA
GACAAACCGGCCAGGATTTCATGCAGCCGCACGGTTGAGACGTGCGCGGGCGGCTCGAACACGTACCCGG
CCGCGATCATCTCCGCCTCGATCTCTTCGGTAATGAAAAACGGTTCGTCCTGGCCGTCCTGGTGCGGTTT
CATGCTTGTTCCTCTTGGCGTTCATTCTCGGCGGCCGCCAGGGCGTCGGCCTCGGTCAATGCGTCCTCAC
GGAAGGCACCGCGCCGCCTGGCCTCGGTGGGCGTCACTTCCTCGCTGCGCTCAAGTGCGCGGTACAGGGT
CGAGCGATGCACGCCAAGCAGTGCAGCCGCCTCTTTCACGGTGCGGCCTTCCTGGTCGATCAGCTCGCGG
GCGTGCGCGATCTGTGCCGGGGTGAGGGTAGGGCGGGGGCCAAACTTCACGCCTCGGGCCTTGGCGGCCT
CGCGCCCGCTCCGGGTGCGGTCGATGATTAGGGAACGCTCGAACTCGGCAATGCCGGCGAACACGGTCAA
CACCATGCGGCCGGCCGGCGTGGTGGTGTCGGCCCACGGCTCTGCCAGGCTACGCAGGCCCGCGCCGGCC
TCCTGGATGCGCTCGGCAATGTCCAGTAGGTCGCGGGTGCTGCGGGCCAGGCGGTCTAGCCTGGTCACTG
TCACAACGTCGCCAGGGCGTAGGTGGTCAAGCATCCTGGCCAGCTCCGGGCGGTCGCGCCTGGTGCCGGT
GATCTTCTCGGAAAACAGCTTGGTGCAGCCGGCCGCGTGCAGTTCGGCCCGTTGGTTGGTCAAGTCCTGG
TCGTCGGTGCTGACGCGGGCATAGCCCAGCAGGCCAGCGGCGGCGCTCTTGTTCATGGCGTAATGTCTCC
GGTTCTAGTCGCAAGTATTCTACTTTATGCGACTAAAACACGCGACAAGAAAACGCCAGGAAAAGGGCAG
GGCGGCAGCCTGTCGCGTAACTTAGGACTTGTGCGACATGTCGTTTTCAGAAGACGGCTGCACTGAACGT
CAGAAGCCGACTGCACTATAGCAGCGGAGGGGTTGGATCAAAGTACTTTGATCCCGAGGGGAACCCTGTG
GTTGGCATGCACATACAAATGGACGAACGGATAAACCTTTTCACGCCCTTTTAAATATCCGATTATTCTA
ATAAACGCTCTTTTCTCTTAGGTTTACCCGCCAATATATCCTGTCAAACACTGATAGTTTAAACTGAAGG
CGGGAAACGACAATCTGATCCAAGCTCAAGCTGCTCTAGCATTCGCCATTCAGGCTGCGCAACTGTTGGG
AAGGGCGATCGGTGCGGGCCTCTTCGCTATTACGCCAGCTGGCGAAAGGGGGATGTGCTGCAAGGCGATT
AAGTTGGGTAACGCCAGGGTTTTCCCAGTCACGACGTTGTAAAACGACGGCCAGTGCCAAGCTTGCATGC
CTGCAGGTCCTGCTGAGCCTCGACATGTTGTCGCAAAATTCGCCCTGGACCCGCCCAACGATTTGTCGTC
ACTGTCAAGGTTTGACCTGCACTTCATTTGGGGCCCACATACACCAAAAAAATGCTGCATAATTCTCGGG
GCAGCAAGTCGGTTACCCGGCCGCCGTGCTGGACCGGGTTGAATGGTGCCCGTAACTTTCGGTAGAGCGG
ACGGCCAATACTCAACTTCAAGGAATCTCACCCATGCGCGCCGGCGGGGAACCGGAGTTCCCTTCAGTGA
GCGTTATTAGTTCGCCGCTCGGTGTGTCGTAGATACTAGCCCCTGGGGCACTTTTGAAATTTGAATAAGA
TTTATGTAATCAGTCTTTTAGGTTTGACCGGTTCTGCCGCTTTTTTTAAAATTGGATTTGTAATAATAAA
ACGCAATTGTTTGTTATTGTGGCGCTCTATCATAGATGTCGCTATAAACCTATTCAGCACAATATATTGT
TTTCATTTTAATATTGTACATATAAGTAGTAGGGTACAATCAGTAAATTGAACGGAGAATATTATTCATA
AAAATACGATAGTAACGGGTGATATATTCATTAGAATGAACCGAAACCGGCGGTAAGGATCTGAGCTACA
CATGCTCAGGTTTTTTACAACGTGCACAACAGAATTGAAAGCAAATATCATGCGATCATAGGCGTCTCGC
ATATCTCATTAAAGCAGGACTCTAGGGACTAGTCCCGGGTCTTAATTAAGTTTGCAAGCAGCAGATTACG
CGCAGAAAAAAAGGATCTCAAGGAGATCCTTTGGATCACAAAAAAAAAGCCCGCTCATTAGGCGGGTTAA
ATTCCCGGGTACTGCAGCCGATTCATTAATGCAGGTTAACCTGGCTTATCGAAATTAATACGACTCACTA
TAGGGAGACCGGCAGATCTGATCCCTACTCCAAAAATGTCAAAGATACAGTCTCAGAAGACCAAAGGGCT
ATTGAGACTTTTCAACAAAGGGTAATTTCGGGAAACCTCCTCGGATTCCATTGCCCAGCTATCTGTCACT
TCATCGAAAGGACAGTGGAAAAGGAAGGTGGCTCCTACAAATGCCATCATTGCGATAAAGGAAAGGCTAT
CATTCAAGATGCCTCTGCCGACAGTGGTCCCAAAGATGGACCCCCACCCACGAGGAGCATCGTGGGAAAA
GAAGACGTTCCAACCACGTCTTCAAAGCAAGTGGATTGATGTGACATCTCCACTGACGTAAGGGATGACG
CACAATCCCACCCCTACTCCAAAAATGTCAAAGATACTGTCTCAGAAGACCAAAGGGCTAT
