>Addgene plasmid #84150 | pFGC5941-PacI-ath-STTM783 | depositor partial sequence | sequence record 160706 | STTM
GAACATGAACGCTAAGCAAAGCTTGTTGTTGTTGTTATGGTCTAATTTAAATATGGTCTAAAGAAGAAGA
ATGAACATGAACGCTAAGCAAAGCTT
